Addgene plasmid #192078: pLenti-PGK-NXPH4 (neo)
Purpose: Lentivirus for expression of NXPH4
Depositing lab: Roland Friedel. Depositing organization: Icahn School of Medicine at Mount Sinai.
Backbone
  Vector backbone: pLENTI PGK Neo DEST
  Backbone manufacturer: Eric Campeau & Paul Kaufman (Addgene plasmid # 19067)
  Backbone size w/o insert (bp): 8150
  Total vector size (bp): 9046
  Vector type: Lentiviral
  Selectable markers: Neomycin (select with G418)
Growth in bacteria
  Bacterial resistance: Ampicillin, 100 μg/mL
  Growth temperature: 37°C
  Growth strain: NEB Stable
  Copy number: High Copy
Gene/Insert
  Gene/Insert name: NXPH4
  Species: H. sapiens (human)
  Insert size (bp): 927
  Entrez Gene: NXPH4 (a.k.a. NPH4)
  Promoter: hPGK
  Cloning method: Gateway Cloning
  Sequencing primers: 5′ pL-PGKneo-seqF1 ctcgttgaccgaatcaccga; 3′ pL-PGKneo-seqR1 caatagcatgatacaaaggcat
Resource information
  A portion of this plasmid was derived from a plasmid made by: The NXPH4 cDNA was obtained from plasmid NXPH4_OHu107272C_pGenDONR from Genscript via Gateway cloning.
Terms and licenses: Academic/Nonprofit Terms; Industry Terms: Not Available to Industry
How to cite: pLenti-PGK-NXPH4 (neo) was a gift from Roland Friedel (Addgene plasmid # 192078 ; http://n2t.net/addgene:192078 ; RRID:Addgene_192078)
