[The description below was written by a language model from this plasmid's Addgene catalogue record and pLannotate feature annotations shown in this document.]
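Description:
pLenti-PGK-NXPH4 (neo) is a lentiviral expression plasmid built on the pLENTI PGK Neo DEST Gateway destination backbone, intended for producing HIV-1-based lentivirus that delivers human NXPH4 (neurexophilin 4, also called NPH4) into mammalian cells. In bacteria it is maintained as a high-copy plasmid through a ColE1/pUC-type origin and selected with ampicillin via the β-lactamase gene. The backbone also carries an f1 origin, an SV40 origin and poly(A) signal, and pBluescript-derived remnants such as lac regulatory elements and T3/T7 promoters.

The viral transfer cassette has a third-generation-style layout. An RSV promoter fused to a truncated 5' LTR drives genomic RNA synthesis in packaging cells, followed by the Ψ packaging signal with a partial gag sequence, the Rev response element for Rev-dependent nuclear export, and the cPPT/CTS. Downstream, the human PGK promoter drives the roughly 0.9 kb NXPH4 coding sequence. This is flanked by attB1 and attB2 sites left by the Gateway recombination that transferred the cDNA from a commercial donor clone. No epitope tag or reporter is annotated on the insert. A WPRE follows to enhance transcript stability and expression, and a second, mouse PGK promoter then drives the Tn5 neomycin phosphotransferase gene, allowing G418 selection of transduced cells. The cassette ends in a second LTR, annotated only as a truncated LTR and preceded by a nef fragment.

The construct is used to make lentivirus for stable, constitutive NXPH4 expression. The record gives no more specific experimental context. NXPH4 is annotated as a putative secreted signalling molecule that binds α-neurexins.
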