Features (pLannotate 1.2.2; 30 found; start..end, strand, type, name):
    283..1086    +  CDS            NeoR/KanR: aminoglycoside phosphotransferase from Tn5; aph(3')-II (or nptII); confers resistance to neomycin, kanamycin, and G418 (Geneticin®)
   1107..1244    +  CDS            nef (fragment): NEF_HV1LA - Experimental evidence at protein level: Swiss-Prot protein existence level 1. Extracellular Nef protein targets CD4(+) T-lymphocytes for apoptosis by interacting with CXCR4 surface receptors. From Human immunodeficiency virus type 1 group M subtype B (isolate Lai) (HIV-1).
   1230..1410    +  LTR            5' LTR (truncated): truncated 5' long terminal repeat (LTR) from HIV-1
   1482..1603    +  polyA_signal   SV40 poly(A) signal: SV40 polyadenylation signal
   1643..1778    +  rep_origin     SV40 ori: SV40 origin of replication
   1799..1817    -  promoter       T7 promoter: promoter for bacteriophage T7 RNA polymerase
   1825..1980    +  CDS            lacZα (fragment): LacZα fragment of β-galactosidase; lacZ fragment
   1985..2413    +  rep_origin     f1 ori (sequence partly withheld): f1 bacteriophage origin of replication; arrow indicates direction of (+) strand synthesis
   2466..2570    +  promoter       AmpR promoter: bla
   2571..3431    +  CDS            AmpR: β-lactamase; bla; confers resistance to ampicillin, carbenicillin, and related antibiotics
   3602..4190    +  rep_origin     ori: high-copy-number ColE1/pMB1/pBR322/pUC origin of replication
   4373..4465    +  CDS            lacI (fragment): lac repressor; lacI; The lac repressor binds to the lac operator to inhibit transcription in E. coli. This inhibition can be relieved by adding lactose or isopropyl-β-D-thiogalactopyranoside (IPTG).
   4478..4499    +  protein_bind   CAP binding site: CAP binding activates transcription in the presence of cAMP. E. coli catabolite activator protein
   4514..4544    +  promoter       lac promoter: promoter for the E. coli lac operon
   4552..4568    +  protein_bind   lac operator: The lac repressor binds to the lac operator to inhibit transcription in E. coli. This inhibition can be relieved by adding lactose or isopropyl-β-D-thiogalactopyranoside (IPTG). lac repressor encoded by lacI
   4613..4631    +  promoter       T3 promoter: promoter for bacteriophage T3 RNA polymerase
   4659..4885    +  promoter       RSV promoter: Rous sarcoma virus enhancer/promoter
   4886..5066    +  LTR            5' LTR (truncated): truncated 5' long terminal repeat (LTR) from HIV-1
   5113..5238    +  misc_feature   HIV-1 Ψ: packaging signal of human immunodeficiency virus type 1
   5222..5585    +  CDS            HIV-1 gag (fragment): gag protein from human immunodeficiency virus 1; gag
   5731..5964    +  misc_feature   RRE: The Rev response element (RRE) of HIV-1 allows for Rev-dependent mRNA export from the nucleus to the cytoplasm.
   6341..6441    +  CDS            Rev (fragment): human immunodeficiency virus 1 (HIV-1) Rev protein; rev; enhances nuclear export of unspliced and incompletely spliced viral mRNAs
   6460..6577    +  misc_feature   cPPT/CTS: central polypurine tract and central termination sequence of HIV-1
   6597..6620    -  misc_feature   MCS (fragment): pBluescript multiple cloning site
   6623..7133    +  promoter       hPGK promoter: human phosphoglycerate kinase 1 promoter
   7189..7209    +  protein_bind   attB1: mutant version of attB; core recombination site for the Gateway® BP reaction BP Clonase™
   7210..8133    +  CDS            NXPH4: NXPH4_HUMAN - Also known as NPH4. Experimental evidence at transcript level: Swiss-Prot protein existence level 2. May be signaling molecules that resemble neuropeptides and that act by binding to alpha-neurexins and possibly other receptors. From Homo sapiens (Human).
   8137..8157    -  protein_bind   attB2: mutant version of attB; core recombination site for the Gateway® BP reaction BP Clonase™
   8189..8777    +  misc_feature   WPRE: woodchuck hepatitis virus posttranscriptional regulatory element
   8820..269     +  promoter       PGK promoter (across the origin): mouse phosphoglycerate kinase 1 promoter
>Addgene plasmid #192078 | pLenti-PGK-NXPH4 (neo) | addgene full sequence | sequence record 379235 | Addgene NGS Result
AAGTAGCACGTCTCACTAGTCTCGTGCAGATGGACAGCACCGCTGAGCAATGGAAGCGGGTAGGCCTTTG
GGGCAGCGGCCAATAGCAGCTTTGCTCCTTCGCTTTCTGGGCTCAGAGGCTGGGAAGGGGTGGGTCCGGG
GGCGGGCTCAGGGGCGGGCTCAGGGGCGGGGCGGGCGCCCGAAGGTCCTCCGGAGGCCCGGCATTCTGCA
CGCTTCAAAAGCGCACGTCTGCCGCGCTGTTCTCCTCTTCCTCATCTCCGGGCCTTTCGACCTGCAGCCA
ATATGGGATCGGCCATTGAACAAGATGGATTGCACGCAGGTTCTCCGGCCGCTTGGGTGGAGAGGCTATT
CGGCTATGACTGGGCACAACAGACAATCGGCTGCTCTGATGCCGCCGTGTTCCGGCTGTCAGCGCAGGGG
CGCCCGGTTCTTTTTGTCAAGACCGACCTGTCCGGTGCCCTGAATGAACTGCAGGACGAGGCAGCGCGGC
TATCGTGGCTGGCCACGACGGGCGTTCCTTGCGCAGCTGTGCTCGACGTTGTCACTGAAGCGGGAAGGGA
CTGGCTGCTATTGGGCGAAGTGCCGGGGCAGGATCTCCTGTCATCTCACCTTGCTCCTGCCGAGAAAGTA
TCCATCATGGCTGATGCAATGCGGCGGCTGCATACGCTTGATCCGGCTACCTGCCCATTCGACCACCAAG
CGAAACATCGCATCGAGCGAGCACGTACTCGGATGGAAGCCGGTCTTGTCGATCAGGATGATCTGGACGA
AGAGCATCAGGGGCTCGCGCCAGCCGAACTGTTCGCCAGGCTCAAGGCGCGCATGCCCGACGGCGAGGAT
CTCGTCGTGACCCATGGCGATGCCTGCTTGCCGAATATCATGGTGGAAAATGGCCGCTTTTCTGGATTCA
TCGACTGTGGCCGGCTGGGTGTGGCGGACCGCTATCAGGACATAGCGTTGGCTACCCGTGATATTGCTGA
AGAGCTTGGCGGCGAATGGGCTGACCGCTTCCTCGTGCTTTACGGTATCGCCGCTCCCGATTCGCAGCGC
ATCGCCTTCTATCGCCTTCTTGACGAGTTCTTCTGAGGGGATCCGTCGAGGGCCCGGTACCTTTAAGACC
AATGACTTACAAGGCAGCTGTAGATCTTAGCCACTTTTTAAAAGAAAAGGGGGGACTGGAAGGGCTAGCT
CACTCCCAACGAAGACAAGATCTGCTTTTTGCTTGTACTGGGTCTCTCTGGTTAGACCAGATCTGAGCCT
GGGAGCTCTCTGGCTAACTAGGGAACCCACTGCTTAAGCCTCAATAAAGCTTGCCTTGAGTGCTTCAAGT
AGTGTGTGCCCGTCTGTTGTGTGACTCTGGTAACTAGAGATCCCTCAGACCCTTTTAGTCAGTGTGGAAA
ATCTCTAGCAGTAGTAGTTCATGTCATCTTATTATTCAGTATTTATAACTTGCAAAGAAATGAATATCAG
AGAGTGAGAGGAACTTGTTTATTGCAGCTTATAATGGTTACAAATAAAGCAATAGCATCACAAATTTCAC
AAATAAAGCATTTTTTTCACTGCATTCTAGTTGTGGTTTGTCCAAACTCATCAATGTATCTTATCATGTC
TGGCTCTAGCTATCCCGCCCCTAACTCCGCCCATCCCGCCCCTAACTCCGCCCAGTTCCGCCCATTCTCC
GCCCCATGGCTGACTAATTTTTTTTATTTATGCAGAGGCCGAGGCCGCCTCGGCCTCTGAGCTATTCCAG
AAGTAGTGAGGAGGCTTTTTTGGAGGCCTAGGGACGTACCCAATTCGCCCTATAGTGAGTCGTATTACGC
GCGCTCACTGGCCGTCGTTTTACAACGTCGTGACTGGGAAAACCCTGGCGTTACCCAACTTAATCGCCTT
GCAGCACATCCCCCTTTCGCCAGCTGGCGTAATAGCGAAGAGGCCCGCACCGATCGCCCTTCCCAACAGT
TGCGCAGCCTGAATGGCGAATGGG
[124 nt withheld, positions 1985-2108]
C
[91 nt withheld, positions 2110-2200]
A
[49 nt withheld, positions 2202-2250]
CCTTTGACGTTGGAGTCCACGTTCTTT
[37 nt withheld, positions 2278-2314]
ACCCTATCTCGGTCTATTCTTTTGATTTATAAGGGATTTTGCCGATTTCGGCCTATTGGTTAAAAAATGA
GCTGATTTAACAAAAATTTAACGCGAATTTTAACAAAATATTAACGCTTACAATTTAGGTGGCACTTTTC
GGGGAAATGTGCGCGGAACCCCTATTTGTTTATTTTTCTAAATACATTCAAATATGTATCCGCTCATGAG
ACAATAACCCTGATAAATGCTTCAATAATATTGAAAAAGGAAGAGTATGAGTATTCAACATTTCCGTGTC
GCCCTTATTCCCTTTTTTGCGGCATTTTGCCTTCCTGTTTTTGCTCACCCAGAAACGCTGGTGAAAGTAA
AAGATGCTGAAGATCAGTTGGGTGCACGAGTGGGTTACATCGAACTGGATCTCAACAGCGGTAAGATCCT
TGAGAGTTTTCGCCCCGAAGAACGTTTTCCAATGATGAGCACTTTTAAAGTTCTGCTATGTGGCGCGGTA
TTATCCCGTATTGACGCCGGGCAAGAGCAACTCGGTCGCCGCATACACTATTCTCAGAATGACTTGGTTG
AGTACTCACCAGTCACAGAAAAGCATCTTACGGATGGCATGACAGTAAGAGAATTATGCAGTGCTGCCAT
AACCATGAGTGATAACACTGCGGCCAACTTACTTCTGACAACGATCGGAGGACCGAAGGAGCTAACCGCT
TTTTTGCACAACATGGGGGATCATGTAACTCGCCTTGATCGTTGGGAACCGGAGCTGAATGAAGCCATAC
CAAACGACGAGCGTGACACCACGATGCCTGTAGCAATGGCAACAACGTTGCGCAAACTATTAACTGGCGA
ACTACTTACTCTAGCTTCCCGGCAACAATTAATAGACTGGATGGAGGCGGATAAAGTTGCAGGACCACTT
CTGCGCTCGGCCCTTCCGGCTGGCTGGTTTATTGCTGATAAATCTGGAGCCGGTGAGCGTGGGTCTCGCG
GTATCATTGCAGCACTGGGGCCAGATGGTAAGCCCTCCCGTATCGTAGTTATCTACACGACGGGGAGTCA
GGCAACTATGGATGAACGAAATAGACAGATCGCTGAGATAGGTGCCTCACTGATTAAGCATTGGTAACTG
TCAGACCAAGTTTACTCATATATACTTTAGATTGATTTAAAACTTCATTTTTAATTTAAAAGGATCTAGG
TGAAGATCCTTTTTGATAATCTCATGACCAAAATCCCTTAACGTGAGTTTTCGTTCCACTGAGCGTCAGA
CCCCGTAGAAAAGATCAAAGGATCTTCTTGAGATCCTTTTTTTCTGCGCGTAATCTGCTGCTTGCAAACA
AAAAAACCACCGCTACCAGCGGTGGTTTGTTTGCCGGATCAAGAGCTACCAACTCTTTTTCCGAAGGTAA
CTGGCTTCAGCAGAGCGCAGATACCAAATACTGTTCTTCTAGTGTAGCCGTAGTTAGGCCACCACTTCAA
GAACTCTGTAGCACCGCCTACATACCTCGCTCTGCTAATCCTGTTACCAGTGGCTGCTGCCAGTGGCGAT
AAGTCGTGTCTTACCGGGTTGGACTCAAGACGATAGTTACCGGATAAGGCGCAGCGGTCGGGCTGAACGG
GGGGTTCGTGCACACAGCCCAGCTTGGAGCGAACGACCTACACCGAACTGAGATACCTACAGCGTGAGCT
ATGAGAAAGCGCCACGCTTCCCGAAGGGAGAAAGGCGGACAGGTATCCGGTAAGCGGCAGGGTCGGAACA
GGAGAGCGCACGAGGGAGCTTCCAGGGGGAAACGCCTGGTATCTTTATAGTCCTGTCGGGTTTCGCCACC
TCTGACTTGAGCGTCGATTTTTGTGATGCTCGTCAGGGGGGCGGAGCCTATGGAAAAACGCCAGCAACGC
GGCCTTTTTACGGTTCCTGGCCTTTTGCTGGCCTTTTGCTCACATGTTCTTTCCTGCGTTATCCCCTGAT
TCTGTGGATAACCGTATTACCGCCTTTGAGTGAGCTGATACCGCTCGCCGCAGCCGAACGACCGAGCGCA
GCGAGTCAGTGAGCGAGGAAGCGGAAGAGCGCCCAATACGCAAACCGCCTCTCCCCGCGCGTTGGCCGAT
TCATTAATGCAGCTGGCACGACAGGTTTCCCGACTGGAAAGCGGGCAGTGAGCGCAACGCAATTAATGTG
AGTTAGCTCACTCATTAGGCACCCCAGGCTTTACACTTTATGCTTCCGGCTCGTATGTTGTGTGGAATTG
TGAGCGGATAACAATTTCACACAGGAAACAGCTATGACCATGATTACGCCAAGCGCGCAATTAACCCTCA
CTAAAGGGAACAAAAGCTGGAGCTGCAAGCTTAATGTAGTCTTATGCAATACTCTTGTAGTCTTGCAACA
TGGTAACGATGAGTTAGCAACATGCCTTACAAGGAGAGAAAAAGCACCGTGCATGCCGATTGGTGGAAGT
AAGGTGGTACGATCGTGCCTTATTAGGAAGGCAACAGACGGGTCTGACATGGATTGGACGAACCACTGAA
TTGCCGCATTGCAGAGATATTGTATTTAAGTGCCTAGCTCGATACATAAACGGGTCTCTCTGGTTAGACC
AGATCTGAGCCTGGGAGCTCTCTGGCTAACTAGGGAACCCACTGCTTAAGCCTCAATAAAGCTTGCCTTG
AGTGCTTCAAGTAGTGTGTGCCCGTCTGTTGTGTGACTCTGGTAACTAGAGATCCCTCAGACCCTTTTAG
TCAGTGTGGAAAATCTCTAGCAGTGGCGCCCGAACAGGGACTTGAAAGCGAAAGGGAAACCAGAGGAGCT
CTCTCGACGCAGGACTCGGCTTGCTGAAGCGCGCACGGCAAGAGGCGAGGGGCGGCGACTGGTGAGTACG
CCAAAAATTTTGACTAGCGGAGGCTAGAAGGAGAGAGATGGGTGCGAGAGCGTCAGTATTAAGCGGGGGA
GAATTAGATCGCGATGGGAAAAAATTCGGTTAAGGCCAGGGGGAAAGAAAAAATATAAATTAAAACATAT
AGTATGGGCAAGCAGGGAGCTAGAACGATTCGCAGTTAATCCTGGCCTGTTAGAAACATCAGAAGGCTGT
AGACAAATACTGGGACAGCTACAACCATCCCTTCAGACAGGATCAGAAGAACTTAGATCATTATATAATA
CAGTAGCAACCCTCTATTGTGTGCATCAAAGGATAGAGATAAAAGACACCAAGGAAGCTTTAGACAAGAT
AGAGGAAGAGCAAAACAAAAGTAAGACCACCGCACAGCAAGCGGCCGCTGATCTTCAGACCTGGAGGAGG
AGATATGAGGGACAATTGGAGAAGTGAATTATATAAATATAAAGTAGTAAAAATTGAACCATTAGGAGTA
GCACCCACCAAGGCAAAGAGAAGAGTGGTGCAGAGAGAAAAAAGAGCAGTGGGAATAGGAGCTTTGTTCC
TTGGGTTCTTGGGAGCAGCAGGAAGCACTATGGGCGCAGCGTCAATGACGCTGACGGTACAGGCCAGACA
ATTATTGTCTGGTATAGTGCAGCAGCAGAACAATTTGCTGAGGGCTATTGAGGCGCAACAGCATCTGTTG
CAACTCACAGTCTGGGGCATCAAGCAGCTCCAGGCAAGAATCCTGGCTGTGGAAAGATACCTAAAGGATC
AACAGCTCCTGGGGATTTGGGGTTGCTCTGGAAAACTCATTTGCACCACTGCTGTGCCTTGGAATGCTAG
TTGGAGTAATAAATCTCTGGAACAGATTTGGAATCACACGACCTGGATGGAGTGGGACAGAGAAATTAAC
AATTACACAAGCTTAATACACTCCTTAATTGAAGAATCGCAAAACCAGCAAGAAAAGAATGAACAAGAAT
TATTGGAATTAGATAAATGGGCAAGTTTGTGGAATTGGTTTAACATAACAAATTGGCTGTGGTATATAAA
ATTATTCATAATGATAGTAGGAGGCTTGGTAGGTTTAAGAATAGTTTTTGCTGTACTTTCTATAGTGAAT
AGAGTTAGGCAGGGATATTCACCATTATCGTTTCAGACCCACCTCCCAACCCCGAGGGGACCCGACAGGC
CCGAAGGAATAGAAGAAGAAGGTGGAGAGAGAGACAGAGACAGATCCATTCGATTAGTGAACGGATCTCG
ACGGTATCGGTTAACTTTTAAAAGAAAAGGGGGGATTGGGGGGTACAGTGCAGGGGAAAGAATAGTAGAC
ATAATAGCAACAGACATACAAACTAAAGAATTACAAAAACAAATTACAAAAATTCAAAATTTTATCGATC
ACGAGACTAGCCTCGAGAAGCTTGATATCGAATTCCACGGGGTTGGGGTTGCGCCTTTTCCAAGGCAGCC
CTGGGTTTGCGCAGGGACGCGGCTGCTCTGGGCGTGGTTCCGGGAAACGCAGCGGCGCCGACCCTGGGTC
TCGCACATTCTTCACGTCCGTTCGCAGCGTCACCCGGATCTTCGCCGCTACCCTTGTGGGCCCCCCGGCG
ACGCTTCCTGCTCCGCCCCTAAGTCGGGAAGGTTCCTTGCGGTTCGCGGCGTGCCGGACGTGACAAACGG
AAGCCGCACGTCTCACTAGTACCCTCGCAGACGGACAGCGCCAGGGAGCAATGGCAGCGCGCCGACCGCG
ATGGGCTGTGGCCAATAGCGGCTGCTCAGCAGGGCGCGCCGAGAGCAGCGGCCGGGAAGGGGCGGTGCGG
GAGGCGGGGTGTGGGGCGGTAGTGTGGGCCCTGTTCCTGCCCGCGCGGTGTTCCGCATTCTGCAAGCCTC
CGGAGCGCACGTCGGCAGTCGGCTCCCTCGTTGACCGAATCACCGACCTCTCTCCCCAGGGGGATCCACC
GGTTCGTCGACTAGTCCAGTGTGGTGGAATTCTGCAGATATCAACAAGTTTGTACAAAAAAGCAGATGCG
GCTGCTCCCGGAATGGTTCCTCTTGCTCTTTGGCCCGTGGCTCCTTAGGAAGGCCGTCAGTGCCCAGATA
CCAGAGTCCGGAAGGCCGCAGTACCTGGGGCTGCGCCCCGCCGCGGCCGGAGCGGGTGCCCCCGGCCAGC
AGCTCCCAGAGCCAAGGTCTTCGGACGGCCTAGGCGTGGGCCGCGCCTGGAGCTGGGCCTGGCCGACCAA
CCACACGGGGGCGCTGGCCCGGGCAGGGGCAGCCGGGGCGTTGCCCGCGCAGCGCACCAAGAGGAAGCCG
TCCATCAAGGCGGCGCGCGCCAAAAAGATCTTCGGCTGGGGGGACTTCTACTTTCGGGTGCATACCCTCA
AGTTTTCGCTGCTGGTGACCGGCAAGATCGTGGACCATGTGAACGGTACCTTCAGTGTGTATTTCCGCCA
CAACTCGTCCAGCCTGGGCAACCTCAGTGTCAGCATCGTGCCGCCCTCCAAGCGTGTCGAGTTCGGAGGA
GTCTGGCTGCCCGGGCCTGTCCCCCACCCTCTGCAGTCTACGCTCGCCCTGGAGGGGGTGCTTCCTGGGC
TGGGGCCCCCGCTGGGGATGGCAGCAGCAGCGGCGGGGCCCGGGCTTGGGGGCTCCCTCGGGGGCGCACT
GGCGGGGCCGCTTGGGGGCGCGTTGGGAGTGCCTGGGGCCAAAGAGTCACGCGCTTTCAATTGCCACGTG
GAGTATGAGAAGACAAACCGCGCGCGCAAGCACCGACCGTGCCTGTACGACCCGTCGCAGGTGTGCTTCA
CCGAGCACACGCAGAGCCAGGCCGCCTGGCTCTGTGCCAAGCCCTTCAAAGTCATCTGTATCTTCGTCTC
TTTCCTCAGCTTTGACTACAAACTGGTGCAGAAGGTGTGCCCAGACTATAACTTCCAGAGTGAGCACCCC
TACTTCGGATAGCAGCTTTCTTGTACAAAGTGGTTGATATCCAGCACAGTGGCGGCCGCTCGACAATCAA
CCTCTGGATTACAAAATTTGTGAAAGATTGACTGGTATTCTTAACTATGTTGCTCCTTTTACGCTATGTG
GATACGCTGCTTTAATGCCTTTGTATCATGCTATTGCTTCCCGTATGGCTTTCATTTTCTCCTCCTTGTA
TAAATCCTGGTTGCTGTCTCTTTATGAGGAGTTGTGGCCCGTTGTCAGGCAACGTGGCGTGGTGTGCACT
GTGTTTGCTGACGCAACCCCCACTGGTTGGGGCATTGCCACCACCTGTCAGCTCCTTTCCGGGACTTTCG
CTTTCCCCCTCCCTATTGCCACGGCGGAACTCATCGCCGCCTGCCTTGCCCGCTGCTGGACAGGGGCTCG
GCTGTTGGGCACTGACAATTCCGTGGTGTTGTCGGGGAAGCTGACGTCCTTTCCATGGCTGCTCGCCTGT
GTTGCCACCTGGATTCTGCGCGGGACGTCCTTCTGCTACGTCCCTTCGGCCCTCAATCCAGCGGACCTTC
CTTCCCGCGGCCTGCTGCCGGCTCTGCGGCCTCTTCCGCGTCTTCGCCTTCGCCCTCAGACGAGTCGGAT
CTCCCTTTGGGCCGCCTCCCCGCCTGGAATTCTGCAGATATCCGGACTAGTGATCTAATTCTACCGGGTA
GGGGAGGCGCTTTTCCCAAGGCAGTCTGGAGCATGCGCTTTAGCAGCCCCGCTGGGCACTTGGCGCTACA
CAAGTGGCCTCTGGCCTCGCACACATTCCACATCCACCGGTAGGCGCCAACCGGCTCCGTTCTTTGGTGG
CCCCTTCGCGCCACCTTCTACTCCTCCCCTAGTCAGGAAGTTCCCCCCCGCCCCGCAGCTCGCGTCGTGC
AGGACGTGACAAATGG
